Addgene plasmid #139160: pSBBi-RP GST-PcCS
Purpose: SB-transposon with constitutive bi-directional promoter. One side contains N-GST Paullinia cupana caffeine synthase; the other side contains RFP and puromycin resistance genes.
Depositing lab: Neal Devaraj. Depositing organization: University of California, San Diego (UCSD).
Backbone
  Vector backbone: pSBBi-RP
  Total vector size (bp): 8232
  Vector type: Mammalian Expression ; Transposon
  Selectable markers: Puromycin
Growth in bacteria
  Bacterial resistance: Ampicillin, 100 μg/mL
  Growth temperature: 37°C
  Growth strain: NEB Stable
  Copy number: High Copy
Gene/Insert
  Gene/Insert name: N-GST caffeine Synthase [Paullinia cupana var. sorbilis] (alt names: GST-PcCS; Paullinia cupana var. sorbilis Caffeine Synthase)
  Species: Paullinia cupana
  Insert size (bp): 1797
  GenBank ID: BK008796.1 DAA64605.1
  Promoter: EF1α
  Tag / fusion protein: glutathione transferase (N terminal on insert)
  Cloning method: Gibson Cloning
  Sequencing primers: 5′ TCAAGCCTCAGACAGTGGTTC; 3′ TAGAAGGCACAGTCGAGG
Terms and licenses: Academic/Nonprofit Terms; Industry Terms: Not Available to Industry
Depositor comments: SB-transposon with constitutive bi-directional promoter. One side contains Paullinia cupana var. sorbilis caffeine synthase; the other side contains RFP and puromycin resistance genes.
How to cite: pSBBi-RP GST-PcCS was a gift from Neal Devaraj (Addgene plasmid # 139160 ; http://n2t.net/addgene:139160 ; RRID:Addgene_139160)
