[The description below was written by a language model from this plasmid's Addgene catalogue record and pLannotate feature annotations shown in this document.]
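Description:
pSBBi-RP GST-PcCS is an 8,232 bp Sleeping Beauty transposon plasmid for stable, constitutive expression in mammalian cells, built on the pSBBi-RP backbone. In bacteria it is maintained through a high-copy ColE1/pUC-type origin and selected with ampicillin via the β-lactamase gene and its native promoter. Small fragments of an M13 origin and the pBR322 bom region are also detected in the backbone. The automated feature table does not annotate the transposon inverted repeats, although the catalogue entry describes the construct as an SB transposon. In such vectors, the repeats flank the expression cargo so that a transposase supplied separately can integrate it into the host genome.

The cargo is organised around a bi-directional constitutive promoter region. In one direction, the human EF-1α promoter drives the 1,797 bp insert, terminated by the bovine growth hormone polyadenylation signal. This insert is a Schistosoma japonicum-type glutathione S-transferase fused to the N-terminus of caffeine synthase from Paullinia cupana var. sorbilis (guaraná). The annotation software labels the synthase reading frame by similarity to a related Theobroma cacao methyltransferase, but the catalogue identifies it as the guaraná enzyme. In the opposite direction lie dTomato (the "RFP") and puromycin N-acetyltransferase, followed by a rabbit β-globin poly(A) signal. The element driving this arm and the linker between the two reading frames are not annotated.

This arrangement lets cells that have integrated the transposon be enriched with puromycin and tracked by red fluorescence, while they constitutively produce the GST-tagged enzyme. The GST tag offers a general handle for affinity capture or detection. The record does not state a specific downstream application beyond expression of the caffeine synthase.
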