Features (pLannotate 1.2.2; 14 found; start..end, strand, type, name):
      1..31      +  rep_origin     M13 ori (fragment): M13 bacteriophage origin of replication; arrow indicates direction of (+) strand synthesis
     32..82      -  misc_feature   bom (fragment): basis of mobility region from pBR322
    109..213     +  promoter       AmpR promoter: bla
    214..1074    +  CDS            AmpR: β-lactamase; bla; confers resistance to ampicillin, carbenicillin, and related antibiotics
   1245..1833    +  rep_origin     ori: high-copy-number ColE1/pMB1/pBR322/pUC origin of replication
   2396..2451    -  polyA_signal   β-globin poly(A) signal: rabbit β-globin polyadenylation signal (Gil and Proudfoot, 1987)
   2522..2602    -  CDS            HBB (fragment): HBB_PONPY - Experimental evidence at transcript level: Swiss-Prot protein existence level 2. Involved in oxygen transport from the lung to the various peripheral tissues. From Pongo pygmaeus (Bornean orangutan).
   2616..3215    -  CDS            PuroR: puromycin N-acetyltransferase; pac from Streptomyces alboniger; confers resistance to puromycin
   3282..3983    -  CDS            dTomato: dTomato is a basic (constitutively fluorescent) orange fluorescent protein published in 2004, derived from Discosoma sp.. It is reported to be a somewhat slowly-maturing dimer with low acid sensitivity.
   4616..5797    +  promoter       EF-1α promoter: strong constitutive promoter for human elongation factor EF-1α
   5829..6482    +  CDS            GST26_SCHJA: Experimental evidence at protein level: Swiss-Prot protein existence level 1. GST isoenzymes appear to play a central role in the parasite detoxification system. Other functions are also suspected including a role in increasing the solubility of haematin in the parasite gut. From Schistosoma japonicum (Blood fluke).
   6540..7574    +  CDS            BTS1: BTS1_THECC - Also known as BCS1 From Theobroma cacao (Cacao) (Cocoa).
   7685..7909    +  polyA_signal   bGH poly(A) signal: bovine growth hormone polyadenylation signal
   7913..7934    +  promoter       SV40 promoter (fragment): SV40 enhancer and early promoter
>Addgene plasmid #139160 | pSBBi-RP GST-PcCS | addgene full sequence | sequence record 309126 | Addgene NGS Result
AATTTTAACAAAATATTAACGCTTACAATTTCCTGATGCGGTATTTTCTCCTTACGCATCTGTGCGGTAT
TTCACACCGCATCAGGTGGCACTTTTCGGGGAAATGTGCGCGGAACCCCTATTTGTTTATTTTTCTAAAT
ACATTCAAATATGTATCCGCTCATGAGACAATAACCCTGATAAATGCTTCAATAATATTGAAAAAGGAAG
AGTATGAGTATTCAACATTTCCGTGTCGCCCTTATTCCCTTTTTTGCGGCATTTTGCCTTCCTGTTTTTG
CTCACCCAGAAACGCTGGTGAAAGTAAAAGATGCTGAAGATCAGTTGGGTGCACGAGTGGGTTACATCGA
ACTGGATCTCAACAGCGGTAAGATCCTTGAGAGTTTTCGCCCCGAAGAACGTTTTCCAATGATGAGCACT
TTTAAAGTTCTGCTATGTGGCGCGGTATTATCCCGTATTGACGCCGGGCAAGAGCAACTCGGTCGCCGCA
TACACTATTCTCAGAATGACTTGGTTGAGTACTCACCAGTCACAGAAAAGCATCTTACGGATGGCATGAC
AGTAAGAGAATTATGCAGTGCTGCCATAACCATGAGTGATAACACTGCGGCCAACTTACTTCTGACAACG
ATCGGAGGACCGAAGGAGCTAACCGCTTTTTTGCACAACATGGGGGATCATGTAACTCGCCTTGATCGTT
GGGAACCGGAGCTGAATGAAGCCATACCAAACGACGAGCGTGACACCACGATGCCTGTAGCAATGGCAAC
AACGTTGCGCAAACTATTAACTGGCGAACTACTTACTCTAGCTTCCCGGCAACAATTAATAGACTGGATG
GAGGCGGATAAAGTTGCAGGACCACTTCTGCGCTCGGCCCTTCCGGCTGGCTGGTTTATTGCTGATAAAT
CTGGAGCCGGTGAGCGTGGGTCTCGCGGTATCATTGCAGCACTGGGGCCAGATGGTAAGCCCTCCCGTAT
CGTAGTTATCTACACGACGGGGAGTCAGGCAACTATGGATGAACGAAATAGACAGATCGCTGAGATAGGT
GCCTCACTGATTAAGCATTGGTAACTGTCAGACCAAGTTTACTCATATATACTTTAGATTGATTTAAAAC
TTCATTTTTAATTTAAAAGGATCTAGGTGAAGATCCTTTTTGATAATCTCATGACCAAAATCCCTTAACG
TGAGTTTTCGTTCCACTGAGCGTCAGACCCCGTAGAAAAGATCAAAGGATCTTCTTGAGATCCTTTTTTT
CTGCGCGTAATCTGCTGCTTGCAAACAAAAAAACCACCGCTACCAGCGGTGGTTTGTTTGCCGGATCAAG
AGCTACCAACTCTTTTTCCGAAGGTAACTGGCTTCAGCAGAGCGCAGATACCAAATACTGTTCTTCTAGT
GTAGCCGTAGTTAGGCCACCACTTCAAGAACTCTGTAGCACCGCCTACATACCTCGCTCTGCTAATCCTG
TTACCAGTGGCTGCTGCCAGTGGCGATAAGTCGTGTCTTACCGGGTTGGACTCAAGACGATAGTTACCGG
ATAAGGCGCAGCGGTCGGGCTGAACGGGGGGTTCGTGCACACAGCCCAGCTTGGAGCGAACGACCTACAC
CGAACTGAGATACCTACAGCGTGAGCTATGAGAAAGCGCCACGCTTCCCGAAGGGAGAAAGGCGGACAGG
TATCCGGTAAGCGGCAGGGTCGGAACAGGAGAGCGCACGAGGGAGCTTCCAGGGGGAAACGCCTGGTATC
TTTATAGTCCTGTCGGGTTTCGCCACCTCTGACTTGAGCGTCGATTTTTGTGATGCTCGTCAGGGGGGCG
GAGCCTATGGAAAAACGCCAGCAACGCGGCCTTTTTACGGTTCCTGGCCTTTTGCTGGCCTTTTGCTCAC
ATGTTCTTTCCTGCGTTATCCCCTGATTCTGTGGATAACCGTATTACCGCCTTTGAGTGAGCTGATACCG
CTCGCCGCAGCCGAACGACCGAGCGCAGCGAGTCAGTGAGCGAGGAAGCGGATCCCTATACAGTTGAAGT
CGGAAGTTTACATACACCTTAGCCAAATACATTTAAACTCACTTTTTCACAATTCCTGACATTTAATCCT
AGTAAAAATTCCCTGTCTTAGGTCAGTTAGGATCACCACTTTATTTTAAGAATGTGAAATATCAGAATAA
TAGTAGAGAGAATGATTCATTTCAGCTTTTATTTCTTTCATCACATTCCCAGTGGGTCAGAAGTTTACAT
ACACTCGACTCCTCTGCAGAATGCGGCGATGTTTCGGTAAGGGGTCCCGAGTAGCTAGTTCATGGCAGCC
AGCATATGGCATATGTTGCCAAACTCTAAACCAAATACTCATTCTGATGTTTTAAATGATTTGCCCTCCC
ATATGTCCTTCCGAGTGAGAGACACAAAAAATTCCAACACACTATTGCAATGAAAATAAATTTCCTTTAT
TAGCCAGAAGTCAGATGCTCAAGGGGCTTCATGATGTCCCCATAATTTTTGGCAGAGGGAAAAAGATCTC
AGTGGTATTTGTGAGCCAGGGCATTGGCCACACCAGCCACCACCTTCTGATAGGCAGCCTGCACCTGAGG
AGTGAATTCACGACAGGCCTTCGAATCAGGCACCGGGCTTGCGGGTCATGCACCAGGTGCGCGGTCCTTC
GGGCACCTCGACGTCGGCGGTGACGGTGAAGCCGAGCCGCTCGTAGAAGGGGAGGTTGCGGGGCGCGGAG
GTCTCCAGGAAGGCGGGCACCCCGGCGCGCTCGGCCGCCTCCACTCCGGGGAGCACGACGGCGCTGCCCA
GACCCTTGCCCTGGTGGTCGGGCGAGACGCCGACGGTGGCCAGGAACCACGCGGGCTCCTTGGGCCGGTG
CGGCGCCAGGAGGCCTTCCATCTGTTGCTGCGCGGCCAGCCGGGAACCGCTCAACTCGGCCATGCGCGGG
CCGATCTCGGCGAACACCGCCCCCGCTTCGACGCTCTCCGGCGTGGTCCAGACCGCCACCGCGGCGCCGT
CGTCCGCGACCCACACCTTGCCGATGTCGAGCCCGACGCGCGTGAGGAAGAGTTCTTGCAGCTCGGTGAC
CCGCTCGATGTGGCGGTCCGGATCGACGGTGTGGCGCGTGGCGGGGTAGTCGGCGAACGCGGCGGCGAGG
GTGCGTACGGCCCTGGGGACGTCGTCGCGGGTGGCGAGGCGCACCGTGGGCTTGTACTCGGTCATGGGGC
CAGGATTCTCCTCGACGTCACCAGCCTGCTTCAGCAGGCTGAAGTTAGTAGCTCCACTGCCCTTGTACAG
CTCGTCCATGCCGTACAGGAACAGGTGGTGGCGGCCCTCGGAGCGCTCGTACTGTTCCACGATGGTGTAG
TCCTCGTTGTGGGAGGTGATGTCCAGCTTGGTGTCCACGTAGTAGTAGCCGGGCAGTTGCACGGGCTTCT
TGGCCATGTAGATGGTCTTGAACTCCACCAGGTAGTGGCCGCCGTCCTTCAGCTTCAGGGCCTGGTGGAT
CTCGCCCTTCAGCACGCCGTCGCGGGGGTACAGGCGCTCGGTGGAGGCCTCCCAGCCCATTGTCTTCTTC
TGCATTACGGGGCCGTCGGGGGGGAAGTTGGTGCCGCGCATCTTCACCTTGTAGATCAGCGTGCCGTCCT
GCAGGGAGGAGTCCTGGGTCACGGTCACCAGACCGCCGTCCTCGAAGTTCATCACGCGCTCCCACTTGAA
GCCCTCGGGGAAGGACAGCTTCTTGTAATCGGGGATGTCGGCGGGGTGCTTCACGTACGCCTTGGAGCCG
TACATGAACTGGGGGGACAGGATGTCCCAGGCGAAGGGCAGGGGGCCGCCCTTGGTCACCTTCAGCTTGG
CGGTCTGGGTGCCCTCGTAGGGGCGGCCCTCGCCCTCGCCCTCGATCTCGAACTCATGGCCGTTCATGGA
GCCCTCCATGCGCACCTTGAAGCGCATGAACTCTTTGATGACCTCCTCGCCCTTGCTCAACATGGTGGCC
TCAGGTGCAGAGGTTTCTACAGGGAAAGAGAGAAAGGCTACAGTTAGTTTGCTGTGATGATGCTAAGTGC
CGAGGTCAGATGTCTATGGATTGTACACGGAATCCCAACGCAGGAACCAAAAAACACTCACCCAAAAAAA
TGGCGCTAAGGCCGAGAGAAAGGCGAAGTTCCGTCTACGGCTATATACCTTGAAACAGGGGCGGCAGAAG
TGACGCAACGCGGTTGCGCGGACGGCTTCCTGTGTTTTCATTGGTCGAAGCGTTCTGCGCGTGCGCAGAG
ATTCCCCAGGGAAGGCGGGCCCTCTTCCGAATGTCCAATCCGGACATTCTTCCGGTTGGACCTCCGCGGT
AAGCGCTGTGCCCGGCGAGAGATCACGTGGGGCGCGGAGGCGGTGCTGCTGGGGCACGGCCGTCCAGCCT
CGGCGGCCATATTTTTGAGGGGCTGTTCATCTCGTTCACACGCTCTGTCCGCCATGTTTGTGAGTGGAAG
CGCCATTACCCCTTCAAGCGACTGAAGGCTGCAGGGCCTCTGGTGGCCCGCATGGGGAGACCAGACCCGC
CAGGCCCGCCTTTCCGCACTCAGTCCGGGCTTACTTTATTTTGTGAGACAGGGTCTCGCCTAGAGGCTCC
GGTGCCCGTCAGTGGGCAGAGCGCACATCGCCCACAGTCCCCGAGAAGTTGGGGGGAGGGGTCGGCAATT
GAACCGGTGCCTAGAGAAGGTGGCGCGGGGTAAACTGGGAAAGTGATGTCGTGTACTGGCTCCGCCTTTT
TCCCGAGGGTGGGGGAGAACCGTATATAAGTGCAGTAGTCGCCGTGAACGTTCTTTTTCGCAACGGGTTT
GCCGCCAGAACACAGGTAAGTGCCGTGTGTGGTTCCCGCGGGCCTGGCCTCTTTACGGGTTATGGCCCTT
GCGTGCCTTGAATTACTTCCACGCCCCTGGCTGCAGTACGTGATTCTTGATCCCGAGCTTCGGGTTGGAA
GTGGGTGGGAGAGTTCGAGGCCTTGCGCTTAAGGAGCCCCTTCGCCTCGTGCTTGAGTTGAGGCCTGGCT
TGGGCGCTGGGGCCGCCGCGTGCGAATCTGGTGGCACCTTCGCGCCTGTCTCGCTGCTTTCGATAAGTCT
CTAGCCATTTAAAATTTTTGATGACCTGCTGCGACGCTTTTTTTCTGGCAAGATAGTCTTGTAAATGCGG
GCCAAGATCTGCACACTGGTATTTCGGTTTTTGGGGCCGCGGGCGGCGACGGGGCCCGTGCGTCCCAGCG
CACATGTTCGGCGAGGCGGGGCCTGCGAGCGCGGCCACCGAGAATCGGACGGGGGTAGTCTCAAGCTGGC
CGGCCTGCTCTGGTGCCTGGCCTCGCGCCGCCGTGTATCGCCCCGCCCTGGGCGGCAAGGCTGGCCCGGT
CGGCACCAGTTGCGTGAGCGGAAAGATGGCCGCTTCCCGGCCCTGCTGCAGGGAGCTCAAAATGGAGGAC
GCGGCGCTCGGGAGAGCGGGCGGGTGAGTCACCCACACAAAGGAAAAGGGCCTTTCCGTCCTCAGCCGTC
GCTTCATGTGACTCCACGGAGTACCGGGCGCCGTCCAGGCACCTCGATTAGTTCTCGAGCTTTTGGAGTA
CGTCGTCTTTAGGTTGGGGGGAGGGGTTTTATGCGATGGAGTTTCCCCATACTGAGTTGGTGGAGACTGA
AGTTAGGCCAGCTTGGCACTTGATGTAATTCTCCTTGGAATTTGCCCTTTTTGAGTTTGGATCTTGGTTC
ATTCTCAAGCCTCAGACAGTGGTTCAAAGTTTTTTTCTTCCATTTAAGGTGTCGTGAAAACTACCCCAAG
CTGGCCTCTGAGGCCACCATGTCCCCTATACTAGGTTATTGGAAAATTAAGGGCCTTGTGCAACCCACTC
GACTTCTTTTGGAATATCTTGAAGAAAAATATGAAGAGCATTTGTATGAGCGCGATGAAGGTGATAAATG
GCGAAACAAAAAGTTTGAATTGGGTTTGGAGTTTCCCAATCTTCCTTATTATATTGATGGTGATGTTAAA
TTAACACAGTCTATGGCCATCATACGTTATATAGCTGACAAGCACAACATGTTGGGTGGTTGTCCAAAAG
AGCGTGCAGAGATTTCAATGCTTGAAGGAGCGGTTTTGGATATTAGATACGGTGTTTCGAGAATTGCATA
TAGTAAAGACTTTGAAACTCTCAAAGTTGATTTTCTTAGCAAGCTACCTGAAATGCTGAAAATGTTCGAA
GATCGTTTATGTCATAAAACATATTTAAATGGTGATCATGTAACCCATCCTGACTTCATGTTGTATGACG
CTCTTGATGTTGTTTTATACATGGACCCAATGTGCCTGGATGCGTTCCCAAAATTAGTTTGTTTTAAAAA
ACGTATTGAAGCTATCCCACAAATTGATAAGTACTTGAAATCCAGCAAGTATATAGCATGGCCTTTGCAG
GGCTGGCAAGCCACGTTTGGTGGTGGCGACCATCCTCCAAAATCGGATAGCAGCGGCAGAGAAAACTTGT
ATTTCCAGGGCAGAGACCCTGAAAGATCCGATATGAAAGATGTGCTTTGTATGAACACAGGAGAAGGAGA
AAGCAGCTACTTGCTCAATTCTAAATTCACGAACGTAACAGCAATCAAATCAATCCCAACCCTAAAGAGG
GCAATTGAATCACTCTTCAAGGAAGAATCACCACCATTTGAACACCTCCTAAATGTGGCAGATTTGGGGT
GTGCTTCAGGCTCAACTTCAAATACCATAATGCCAACCGTAGTCCAAACAGTGGTCAACAAATGCAGAGA
ATTGAATCACAAAATCCCAGAGTTTCAATTCTACTTGAATGATCTACCATCTAATGACTTCAACACACTC
TTCAAGGGATTGAATGGTTTTGTGGGTAGTGGTGGTGAAGAATTTGAAAATACTTCATGTCTTGTGATGG
GTGCTCCTGGTTCTTTTCATGGGAGGCTCTTTCCTTTGAATACAATTCATCTTGTTTACTCTAATTATTC
TGTTCATTGGCTCTCCAAGGTACCGGATCTTAGAGATGAAAAAGGTAATCCAATAAACAAAGGAACATTT
TACATATCGAAAACAAGTCCTAGTGGTGTAAGAGAAGCGTACCTTGCTCAATTTCAAAAAGACTTCACAT
TGTTTCTAAAGTCACGTGCTGAGGAGATGGTGTCCAATGGTCGAGTTGTGTTGGTTCTCCATGGAAGACT
CTCTCAAGATTTCTCCTGCGAAAAAGAACTTCAATTACCTTGGTTAATTCTCTCCCAAGCCATATCTCGC
TTGGTTTCCAAGGGATTGATAGATGAAGAGAAATTGGATTCATTTGAGGTACCATACTACACACCATCAG
TGCAAGAAGTGAAAGAATTAGTAGAGGGAGAGGGATCGTATGCGGTGGAGCTCATGGAAACATTTACAAT
CAGGATCGGAGCCCGAAATGAGGGCATCTGGAGTGATGCCCGAGGGTTTGGGAACAATCTCAGATCAATC
ACAGAGACAATGATTTCACACCACTTTGGACCTCAAATTCTTGATGAATTGTATGATGAGATTCAAGATC
TGCCTCTACAAGATTTTGCTACTCAATGTAGCTTTGTTGTTGGTTTGAAGAGAAATGGAAGTAGCTAAGG
CCTGTCAGGCCAAGCTTGGGGATCAATTCTCTAGAGCTCGCTGATCAGCCTCGACTGTGCCTTCTAGTTG
CCAGCCATCTGTTGTTTGCCCCTCCCCCGTGCCTTCCTTGACCCTGGAAGGTGCCACTCCCACTGTCCTT
TCCTAATAAAATGAGGAAATTGCATCGCATTGTCTGAGTAGGTGTCATTCTATTCTGGGGGGTGGGGTGG
GGCAGGACAGCAAGGGGGAGGATTGGGAAGACAATAGCAGGCATGCTGGGGATGCGGTGGGCTCTATGGC
TTCTGAGGCGGAAAGAACCAGCTGGGCCTACTAGATAGCGGACCCCTTACCGAAACATCGCCGCATTCTG
CAGAGGAGTCGAACTTAGTGTATGTAAACTTCTGACCCACTGGAATTGTGATACAGTGAATTATAAGTGA
AATAATCTGTCTGTAAACAATTGTTGGAAAAATGACTTGTGTCATGCACAAAGTAGATGTCCTAACTGAC
TTGCCAAAACTATTGTTTGTTAACAAGAAATTTGTGGAGTAGTTGAAAAACGAGTTTTAATGACTCCAAC
TTAAGTGTATGTAAACTTCCGACTTCAACTGTATAGGGATCC
